Addgene plasmid #175299: pH6HTN_Halo-STMN1
Purpose: Production of HaloTag fusion protein
Depositing lab: Claudia Kutter. Depositing organization: Karolinska Institutet. Publication: Large-scale identification of RBP-RNA interactions by RAPseq refines essentials of post-transcriptional gene regulation. Atanasoai I, Papavasileiou S, Preiß N, Kutter C. bioRxiv 2021.11.08.467743 10.1101/2021.11.08.467743.
Backbone
  Vector backbone: pH6HTN_minus_cer-region
  Vector type: Bacterial Expression ; Cell Free Expression
Growth in bacteria
  Bacterial resistance: Ampicillin, 100 μg/mL
  Growth temperature: 37°C
  Growth strain: DH5alpha
  Copy number: High Copy
Gene/Insert
  Gene/Insert name: STMN1
  Species: H. sapiens (human)
  Entrez Gene: STMN1 (a.k.a. C1orf215, LAP18, Lag, OP18, PP17, PP19, PR22, SMN)
  Tag / fusion protein: 6xHis-HaloTag (N terminal on backbone)
  Cloning method: Gibson Cloning
Terms and licenses: Academic/Nonprofit Terms; Industry Terms: Not Available to Industry
Depositor comments: Please visit https://doi.org/10.1101/2021.11.08.467743 for bioRxiv preprint.
How to cite: pH6HTN_Halo-STMN1 was a gift from Claudia Kutter (Addgene plasmid # 175299 ; http://n2t.net/addgene:175299 ; RRID:Addgene_175299)
