[The description below was written by a language model from this plasmid's Addgene catalogue record and pLannotate feature annotations shown in this document.]
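Description:
pH6HTN_Halo-STMN1 is a small (about 3.8 kb) bacterial and cell-free expression plasmid for producing human stathmin 1 (STMN1) as a HaloTag fusion protein. It is built on a version of the pH6HTN backbone from which the cer region has been removed. It is maintained in E. coli through a high-copy ColE1/pUC-type origin of replication and selected with ampicillin via a β-lactamase (AmpR) gene driven by its own promoter.

The expression cassette is driven by a bacteriophage T7 promoter and closed by a T7 terminator, so transcription depends on T7 RNA polymerase, supplied either by a suitable expression strain or by a coupled in vitro transcription/translation system. An rrnB T2 terminator upstream of the promoter helps insulate the cassette from read-through transcription. The open reading frame begins with the backbone-encoded N-terminal 6xHis-HaloTag; the feature table annotates the HaloTag but not the His tag separately. A TEV protease recognition site follows, and then the STMN1 coding sequence, which was inserted by Gibson cloning. HaloTag is a modified dehalogenase that bonds covalently to chloroalkane ligands, allowing irreversible capture on resin or labelling, while the TEV site permits release of STMN1 from the tag. The short SET1, tnpA and partial AmpR promoter fragments flagged by the annotation are probably backbone remnants or chance matches rather than functional elements.

STMN1 is a microtubule-destabilising protein. The associated publication concerns large-scale mapping of RNA-binding protein–RNA interactions, which suggests the purified Halo fusion serves as immobilisable bait in such in vitro assays, though the record states only that the purpose is production of a HaloTag fusion protein.
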