Features (pLannotate 1.2.2; 12 found; start..end, strand, type, name):
     34..61      +  terminator     rrnB T2 terminator: transcription terminator T2 from the E. coli rrnB gene
     80..123     +  promoter       AmpR promoter (fragment): bla
    143..161     +  promoter       T7 promoter: promoter for bacteriophage T7 RNA polymerase
    216..1103    +  CDS            HaloTag®: modified bacterial dehalogenase that forms covalent bonds with chloroalkane derivatives
   1116..1136    +  CDS            TEV site: tobacco etch virus (TEV) protease recognition and cleavage site
   1185..1628    +  CDS            STMN1: STMN1_HUMAN - Also known as C1orf215, LAP18, OP18. Experimental evidence at protein level: Swiss-Prot protein existence level 1. Involved in the regulation of the microtubule (MT) filament system by destabilizing microtubules. Prevents assembly and promotes disassembly of microtubules. Phosphorylation at Ser-16 may be required for axon formation during neurogenesis. Involved in the control of the learned and innate fear (By similarity). From Homo sapiens (Human).
   1655..1680    +  CDS            SET1 (fragment): solubility-enhancement tag derived from T7 phage gene 10B
   1688..1735    +  terminator     T7 terminator: transcription terminator for bacteriophage T7 RNA polymerase
   1745..1921    -  CDS            tnpA (fragment): TN5P_ECOLX - Also known as tnp. Experimental evidence at protein level: Swiss-Prot protein existence level 1. Mediates transposition of transposon Tn5 by a 'cut and paste' mechanism. First, the monomeric transposase binds the 19 bp inverted DNA repeats flanking the transposon. Then, dimerization of the DNA- bound transposase creates a synaptic DNA complex. After nicking of the first DNA strand, excision of the transposon proceeds through a series of intermediates. The transposase then mediates the insertion of the transposon at a new site by strand transfer. The activity of the wild- type tran
   1964..2068    +  promoter       AmpR promoter: bla
   2069..2929    +  CDS            AmpR: β-lactamase; bla; confers resistance to ampicillin, carbenicillin, and related antibiotics
   3087..3675    -  rep_origin     ori: high-copy-number ColE1/pMB1/pBR322/pUC origin of replication
>Addgene plasmid #175299 | pH6HTN_Halo-STMN1 | addgene full sequence | sequence record 345487 | Addgene NGS Result
GCCCGCCATAAACTGCCAGGCATCAAATTAAGCAGAAGGCCATCCTGACGGATGGCCTTTTTGCGTTTCT
ACAAACTCTTTTGTTTATTTTTCTAAATACATTCAAATATGTATCCGCTCATGGATCTCGATCCCGCGAA
ATTAATACGACTCACTATAGGGTATTTTAACTTTACTAAGGAGAATTCATCATGAAACATCATCACCATC
ACCACGCAGAAATCGGTACTGGCTTTCCATTCGACCCCCATTATGTGGAAGTCCTGGGCGAGCGCATGCA
CTACGTCGATGTTGGTCCGCGCGATGGCACCCCTGTGCTGTTCCTGCACGGTAACCCGACCTCCTCCTAC
GTGTGGCGCAACATCATCCCGCATGTTGCACCGACCCATCGCTGCATTGCTCCAGACCTGATCGGTATGG
GCAAATCCGACAAACCAGACCTGGGTTATTTCTTCGACGACCACGTCCGCTTCATGGATGCCTTCATCGA
AGCCCTGGGTCTGGAAGAGGTCGTCCTGGTCATTCACGACTGGGGCTCCGCTCTGGGTTTCCACTGGGCC
AAGCGCAATCCAGAGCGCGTCAAAGGTATTGCATTTATGGAGTTCATCCGCCCTATCCCGACCTGGGACG
AATGGCCAGAATTTGCCCGCGAGACCTTCCAGGCCTTCCGCACCACCGACGTCGGCCGCAAGCTGATCAT
CGATCAGAACGTTTTTATCGAGGGTACGCTGCCGATGGGTGTCGTCCGCCCGCTGACTGAAGTCGAGATG
GACCATTACCGCGAGCCGTTCCTGAATCCTGTTGACCGCGAGCCACTGTGGCGCTTCCCAAACGAGCTGC
CAATCGCCGGTGAGCCAGCGAACATCGTCGCGCTGGTCGAAGAATACATGGACTGGCTGCACCAGTCCCC
TGTCCCGAAGCTGCTGTTCTGGGGCACCCCAGGCGTTCTGATCCCACCGGCCGAAGCCGCTCGCCTGGCC
AAAAGCCTGCCTAACTGCAAGGCTGTGGACATCGGCCCGGGTCTGAATCTGCTGCAAGAAGACAACCCGG
ACCTGATCGGCAGCGAGATCGCGCGCTGGCTGTCGACGCTCGAGATTTCCGGCGAGCCAACCACTGAGGA
TCTGTACTTTCAGAGCGATAACGCGATCGCTTCCGAATTCAGAGCTCAACCGCGGATATCTAGAGCCTCT
TCTGATATCCAGGTGAAAGAACTGGAGAAGCGTGCCTCAGGCCAGGCTTTTGAGCTGATTCTCAGCCCTC
GGTCAAAAGAATCTGTTCCAGAATTCCCCCTTTCCCCTCCAAAGAAGAAGGATCTTTCCCTGGAGGAAAT
TCAGAAGAAATTAGAAGCTGCAGAAGAAAGACGCAAGTCCCATGAAGCTGAGGTCTTGAAGCAGCTGGCT
GAGAAACGAGAGCACGAGAAAGAAGTGCTTCAGAAGGCAATAGAAGAGAACAACAACTTCAGTAAAATGG
CAGAAGAGAAACTGACCCACAAAATGGAAGCTAATAAAGAGAACCGAGAGGCACAAATGGCTGCCAAACT
GGAACGTTTGCGAGAGAAGGATAAGCACATTGAAGAAGTGCGGAAGAACAAAGAATCCAAAGACCCTGCT
GACGAGACTGAAGCTGACTAACCTGCAGGATTTTGCGGCCGCTTGCTGAGTTGGCTGCTGCCACCGCTGA
GCAATAACTAGCATAACCCCTTGGGGCCTCTAAACGGGTCTTGAGGGGTTTTTTGCTGAAAGGAGGAACT
ATATCCGGTTCGCTTGCTGTCCATAAAACCGCCCAGTCTAGCTATCGCCATGTAAGCCCACTGCAAGCTA
CCTGCTTTCTCTTTGCGCTTGCGTTTTCCCTTGTCCAGATAGCCCAGTAGCTGACATTCATCCGGGGTCA
GCACCGTTTCTGCGGACTGGCTTTCTACGTAATGGTTTCTTAGACGTCAGGTGGCACTTTTCGGGGAAAT
GTGCGCGGAACCCCTATTTGTTTATTTTTCTAAATACATTCAAATATGTATCCGCTCATGAGACAATAAC
CCTGATAAATGCTTCAATAATATTGAAAAAGGAAGAGTATGAGTATTCAACATTTCCGTGTCGCCCTTAT
TCCCTTTTTTGCGGCATTTTGCCTTCCTGTTTTTGCTCACCCAGAAACGCTGGTGAAAGTAAAAGATGCT
GAAGATCAGTTGGGTGCACGAGTGGGTTACATCGAACTGGATCTCAACAGCGGTAAGATCCTTGAGAGTT
TTCGCCCCGAAGAACGTTTTCCAATGATGAGCACTTTCAAAGTTCTGCTATGTGGCGCGGTATTATCCCG
TATTGACGCCGGGCAAGAGCAACTCGGTCGCCGCATACACTATTCTCAGAATGACTTGGTTGAGTACTCA
CCAGTCACAGAAAAGCATCTTACGGATGGCATGACAGTAAGAGAATTATGCAGTGCTGCCATAACCATGA
GTGATAACACTGCGGCCAACTTACTTCTGACAACTATCGGAGGACCGAAGGAGCTAACCGCTTTTTTGCA
CAACATGGGGGATCATGTAACTCGCCTTGATCGTTGGGAACCGGAGCTGAATGAAGCCATACCAAACGAC
GAGCGTGACACCACGATGCCTGTAGCAATGGCAACAACGTTGCGCAAACTATTAACTGGCGAACTACTTA
CTCTAGCTTCCCGGCAACAATTAATAGACTGGATGGAGGCGGATAAAGTTGCAGGACCACTTCTGCGCTC
GGCCCTTCCGGCTGGCTGGTTTATTGCTGATAAATCTGGAGCCGGTGAGCGTGGGTCTCGCGGTATCATT
GCAGCACTGGGGCCAGATGGTAAGCCCTCCCGTATCGTAGTTATCTACACGACGGGGAGTCAGGCAACTA
TGGATGAACGAAATAGACAGATCGCTGAGATAGGTGCCTCACTGATTAAGCATTGGTAATTCGAAATGAC
CGACCAAGCGACGCCCAACCGGTATCAGCTCACTCAAAGGCGGTAATACGGTTATCCACAGAATCAGGGG
ATAACGCAGGAAAGAACATGTGAGCAAAAGGCCAGCAAAAGGCCAGGAACCGTAAAAAGGCCGCGTTGCT
GGCGTTTTTCCATAGGCTCCGCCCCCCTGACGAGCATCACAAAAATCGACGCTCAAGTCAGAGGTGGCGA
AACCCGACAGGACTATAAAGATACCAGGCGTTTCCCCCTGGAAGCTCCCTCGTGCGCTCTCCTGTTCCGA
CCCTGCCGCTTACCGGATACCTGTCCGCCTTTCTCCCTTCGGGAAGCGTGGCGCTTTCTCATAGCTCACG
CTGTAGGTATCTCAGTTCGGTGTAGGTCGTTCGCTCCAAGCTGGGCTGTGTGCACGAACCCCCCGTTCAG
CCCGACCGCTGCGCCTTATCCGGTAACTATCGTCTTGAGTCCAACCCGGTAAGACACGACTTATCGCCAC
TGGCAGCAGCCACTGGTAACAGGATTAGCAGAGCGAGGTATGTAGGCGGTGCTACAGAGTTCTTGAAGTG
GTGGCCTAACTACGGCTACACTAGAAGGACAGTATTTGGTATCTGCGCTCTGCTGAAGCCAGTTACCTTC
GGAAAAAGAGTTGGTAGCTCTTGATCCGGCAAACAAACCACCGCTGGTAGCGGTGGTTTTTTTGTTTGCA
AGCAGCAGATTACGCGCAGAAAAAAAGGATTTCAAGAAGATCCTTTGATCTTTTCTACGGGGTCTGACGC
TCAGTGGAACGAAAACTCACGTTAAGGGCATATGTTTGGGTGGCGGGCAGGAC
